Addgene plasmid #175518: pUC Ad VAI
Purpose: For mammalian expression of adenovirus VAI RNA
Depositing lab: Britt Glaunsinger. Depositing organization: University of California, Berkeley. Publication: The N-terminal domain of SARS-CoV-2 nsp1 plays key roles in suppression of cellular gene expression and preservation of viral gene expression. Mendez AS, Ly M, Gonzalez-Sanchez AM, Hartenian E, Ingolia NT, Cate JH, Glaunsinger BA. Cell Rep. 2021 Oct 19;37(3):109841. doi: 10.1016/j.celrep.2021.109841. Epub 2021 Sep 30. PubMed 34624207.
Backbone
  Vector backbone: pUC
  Backbone size w/o insert (bp): 3117
  Total vector size (bp): 3274
  Vector type: Adenoviral
Growth in bacteria
  Bacterial resistance: Ampicillin, 100 μg/mL
  Growth temperature: 37°C
  Growth strain: DH5alpha
  Copy number: High Copy
Gene/Insert
  Gene/Insert name: Ad VAI RNA (alt name: VAI RNA)
  Species: Adenovirus
  Insert size (bp): 157
  Promoter: lac promoter
  Cloning method: Unknown
  Sequencing primers: 5′ M13 forward; 3′ M13 reverse
Terms and licenses: Academic/Nonprofit Terms; Industry Terms: Not Available to Industry
How to cite: pUC Ad VAI was a gift from Britt Glaunsinger (Addgene plasmid # 175518 ; http://n2t.net/addgene:175518 ; RRID:Addgene_175518)
