[The description below was written by a language model from this plasmid's Addgene catalogue record and pLannotate feature annotations shown in this document.]
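Description:
pUC Ad VAI is a small (about 3.3 kb) pUC-based plasmid carrying the adenovirus virus-associated RNA I (VAI RNA) gene, deposited for expression of this noncoding RNA in mammalian cells. Although catalogued under the "adenoviral" vector type, the feature table shows no adenoviral packaging elements or inverted terminal repeats. It is an ordinary cloning plasmid with an adenovirus-derived insert, delivered by transfection rather than as a virus. It is propagated in E. coli at high copy number from the ColE1/pUC origin and selected with ampicillin through the β-lactamase gene and its native promoter. An f1 phage origin is also present, along with short remnants of rop, bom and lacI sequences left over from the backbone's ancestry.

The roughly 157 bp insert, annotated as a VA RNA family ncRNA, sits within the pUC polylinker region. It interrupts the lacZα fragment and lies downstream of the CAP binding site, lac promoter and lac operator, in the same orientation. The record lists the lac promoter as the promoter, but this is a bacterial element that would not drive transcription in mammalian cells, and no mammalian promoter is annotated. VA RNAs are normally transcribed by RNA polymerase III from promoter elements internal to the gene, which would presumably account for expression here, though the record does not say so explicitly.

VAI RNA is a highly structured small RNA known for antagonising the PKR-mediated shutdown of translation. Constructs like this are also commonly used as a Pol III-transcribed co-transfection control. The associated publication concerns suppression of host gene expression by SARS-CoV-2 nsp1, but the record does not state the plasmid's specific role in that work.
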