Features (pLannotate 1.2.2; 13 found; start..end, strand, type, name):
    200..788     -  rep_origin     ori: high-copy-number ColE1/pMB1/pBR322/pUC origin of replication
    959..1819    -  CDS            AmpR: β-lactamase; bla; confers resistance to ampicillin, carbenicillin, and related antibiotics
   1820..1924    -  promoter       AmpR promoter: bla
   2020..2054    +  CDS            rop (fragment): Rop protein, which maintains plasmids at low copy number; rop
   2156..2205    +  misc_feature   bom (fragment): basis of mobility region from pBR322
   2206..2661    -  rep_origin     f1 ori (sequence partly withheld): f1 bacteriophage origin of replication; arrow indicates direction of (+) strand synthesis
   2680..2731    +  misc_feature   bom (fragment): basis of mobility region from pBR322
   2737..2894    -  CDS            lacZα (fragment): LacZα fragment of β-galactosidase; lacZ fragment
   2896..3051    -  ncRNA          VA: Accession: RF00102 - VA RNA
   3096..3112    -  protein_bind   lac operator: The lac repressor binds to the lac operator to inhibit transcription in E. coli. This inhibition can be relieved by adding lactose or isopropyl-β-D-thiogalactopyranoside (IPTG). lac repressor encoded by lacI
   3120..3150    -  promoter       lac promoter: promoter for the E. coli lac operon
   3165..3186    -  protein_bind   CAP binding site: CAP binding activates transcription in the presence of cAMP. E. coli catabolite activator protein
   3199..17      -  CDS            lacI (fragment) (across the origin): lac repressor; lacI; The lac repressor binds to the lac operator to inhibit transcription in E. coli. This inhibition can be relieved by adding lactose or isopropyl-β-D-thiogalactopyranoside (IPTG).
>Addgene plasmid #175518 | pUC Ad VAI | addgene full sequence | sequence record 345041 | Addgene NGS Result
GTTTGCGTATTGGGCGCTCTTCCGCTTCCTCGCTCACTGACTCGCTGCGCTCGGTCGTTCGGCTGCGGCG
AGCGGTATCAGCTCACTCAAAGGCGGTAATACGGTTATCCACAGAATCAGGGGATAACGCAGGAAAGAAC
ATGTGAGCAAAAGGCCAGCAAAAGGCCAGGAACCGTAAAAAGGCCGCGTTGCTGGCGTTTTTCCATAGGC
TCCGCCCCCCTGACGAGCATCACAAAAATCGACGCTCAAGTCAGAGGTGGCGAAACCCGACAGGACTATA
AAGATACCAGGCGTTTCCCCCTGGAAGCTCCCTCGTGCGCTCTCCTGTTCCGACCCTGCCGCTTACCGGA
TACCTGTCCGCCTTTCTCCCTTCGGGAAGCGTGGCGCTTTCTCATAGCTCACGCTGTAGGTATCTCAGTT
CGGTGTAGGTCGTTCGCTCCAAGCTGGGCTGTGTGCACGAACCCCCCGTTCAGCCCGACCGCTGCGCCTT
ATCCGGTAACTATCGTCTTGAGTCCAACCCGGTAAGACACGACTTATCGCCACTGGCAGCAGCCACTGGT
AACAGGATTAGCAGAGCGAGGTATGTAGGCGGTGCTACAGAGTTCTTGAAGTGGTGGCCTAACTACGGCT
ACACTAGAAGAACAGTATTTGGTATCTGCGCTCTGCTGAAGCCAGTTACCTTCGGAAAAAGAGTTGGTAG
CTCTTGATCCGGCAAACAAACCACCGCTGGTAGCGGTGGTTTTTTTGTTTGCAAGCAGCAGATTACGCGC
AGAAAAAAAGGATCTCAAGAAGATCCTTTGATCTTTTCTACGGGGTCTGACGCTCAGTGGAACGAAAACT
CACGTTAAGGGATTTTGGTCATGAGATTATCAAAAAGGATCTTCACCTAGATCCTTTTAAATTAAAAATG
AAGTTTTAAATCAATCTAAAGTATATATGAGTAAACTTGGTCTGACAGTTACCAATGCTTAATCAGTGAG
GCACCTATCTCAGCGATCTGTCTATTTCGTTCATCCATAGTTGCCTGACTCCCCGTCGTGTAGATAACTA
CGATACGGGAGGGCTTACCATCTGGCCCCAGTGCTGCAATGATACCGCGAGAACCACGCTCACCGGCTCC
AGATTTATCAGCAATAAACCAGCCAGCCGGAAGGGCCGAGCGCAGAAGTGGTCCTGCAACTTTATCCGCC
TCCATCCAGTCTATTAATTGTTGCCGGGAAGCTAGAGTAAGTAGTTCGCCAGTTAATAGTTTGCGCAACG
TTGTTGCCATTGCTACAGGCATCGTGGTGTCACGCTCGTCGTTTGGTATGGCTTCATTCAGCTCCGGTTC
CCAACGATCAAGGCGAGTTACATGATCCCCCATGTTGTGCAAAAAAGCGGTTAGCTCCTTCGGTCCTCCG
ATCGTTGTCAGAAGTAAGTTGGCCGCAGTGTTATCACTCATGGTTATGGCAGCACTGCATAATTCTCTTA
CTGTCATGCCATCCGTAAGATGCTTTTCTGTGACTGGTGAGTACTCAACCAAGTCATTCTGAGAATAGTG
TATGCGGCGACCGAGTTGCTCTTGCCCGGCGTCAATACGGGATAATACCGCGCCACATAGCAGAACTTTA
AAAGTGCTCATCATTGGAAAACGTTCTTCGGGGCGAAAACTCTCAAGGATCTTACCGCTGTTGAGATCCA
GTTCGATGTAACCCACTCGTGCACCCAACTGATCTTCAGCATCTTTTACTTTCACCAGCGTTTCTGGGTG
AGCAAAAACAGGAAGGCAAAATGCCGCAAAAAAGGGAATAAGGGCGACACGGAAATGTTGAATACTCATA
CTCTTCCTTTTTCAATATTATTGAAGCATTTATCAGGGTTATTGTCTCATGAGCGGATACATATTTGAAT
GTATTTAGAAAAATAAACAAATAGGGGTTCCGCGCACATTTCCCCGAAAAGTGCCACCTGACGTCTAAGA
AACCATTATTATCATGACATTAACCTATAAAAATAGGCGTATCACGAGGCCCTTTCGGGTCGCGCGTTTC
GGTGATGACGGTGAAAACCTCTGACACATGCAGCTCCCGTTGACGGTCACAGCTTGTCTGTAAGCGGATG
CCGGGAGCAGACAAGCCCGTCAGGGCGCGTCAGCGGGTGTTGGCGGGTGTCGGGGCTGGCTTAACTATGC
GGCATCAGAGCAGATTGTACTGAGAGTGCACCATAAAATTGTAAACGTTAATATTTTGTTAAAATTCGCG
TTAAATTTTTGTTAAATCAGCTCATTTTTTAACCAATAGACCGAAATCGGCAAAATCCCTTATAAATCAA
AAGAATAGCCCGAGATAGAGT
[37 nt withheld, positions 2332-2368]
AAAGAACGTGGACTCCAACGTCAAAGG
[141 nt withheld, positions 2396-2536]
G
[46 nt withheld, positions 2538-2583]
A
[95 nt withheld, positions 2585-2679]
TATGCGGTGTGAAATACCGCACAGATGCGTAAGGAGAAAATACCGCATCAGGCGCCATTCGCCATTCAGG
CTGCGCAACTGTTGGGAAGGGCGATCGGTGCGGGCCTCTTCGCTATTACGCCAGCTGGCGAAAGGGGGAT
GTGCTGCAAGGCGATTAAGTTGGGTAACGCCAGGGTTTTCCCAGTCACGACGTTGTAAAACGACGGCCAG
TGAATTCAGGAGCGCTCCCCCGTTGTCTGACGTCGCACACCTGGGTTCGACACGCGGGCGGTAACCGCAT
GGATCACGGCGGACGGCCGGATCCGGGGTTCGAACCCCGGTCGTCCGCCATGATACCCTTGCGAATTTAT
CCACCAGACCACGGAAGAGTGCCCAAGCTTGGCGTAATCATGGTCATAGCTGTTTCCTGTGTGAAATTGT
TATCCGCTCACAATTCCACACAACATACGAGCCGGAAGCATAAAGTGTAAAGCCTGGGGTGCCTAATGAG
TGAGCTAACTCACATTAATTGCGTTGCGCTCACTGCCCGCTTTCCAGTCGGGAAACCTGTCGTGCCAGCT
GCATTAATGAATCGGCCAACGCGCGGGGAGAGGCG
